>Addgene plasmid #154040 | pL0_AC_pSVP | addgene full sequence | sequence record 307085 | Addgene NGS Result
GCCTTTTTACGGTTCCTGGCCTTTTGCTGGCCTTTTGCTCACATGTTCTTTCCTGCGTTATCCCCTGATT
CTGTGGGTGGAAGGGCTCGGAGTTGTGGTAATCTATGTATCCTGGTGGTCTCGCATTGGTGAACTTGTAA
GCAGAGTTACTGGTGTTACAGAGCGAACCTGTGTTTCGTTTCGGGAAAAGGACTTTGGTAAAAACAGGAT
TGTGTTGTTCCCTCGCGTTCGTGCCGGGATGAGAATGGTATTTTTCGTTACTCCTCTAGTGCTAGACTGC
GCTGGACCGCGCACGGCTTGGCGGCCAAACGGTCTTTTTTGTCGTGCTGGCCTGGCCCGGCCCCGCTACG
GACCACTTGAAATGTGCACAGACAATGACTACGAGCACTACACACCCAACTGGATACCGTAGCTTACAAG
TAGGCGTACCCCGTACCAACAACATGAATTTACATTTAGAGTCAGGGTAACAGGGTACGGGTTCGCTTCG
GGAGGAGTGGACGGAAAAGTGTTGGCTCCGCAAATACAATTACCGGATGTCACTTGTCCTGTCAGTCTCA
ATCCTAATATGAAGAGAAAATCACCAGTGATGCTAACTACAAATTCGATGGCTGCTAAAAATTCATCACC
ATGCAAATTTACAATTGTTTCAATTGGCGCGGTGGACCTCTCCGGAGACCTGAGACGAGACGAGACAGCC
TGAGAATGGATGCGAGTAATGAGCTCGGCACAAAATCACCACTCGATACAGGCAGCCCATCAGTCCGGGA
CGGCGTCAGCGGGAGAGCCGTTGTAAGGCGGCAGACTTTGCTCATGTTACCGATGCTATTCGGAAGAACG
GCAACTAAGCTGCCGGGTTTGAAACACGGATGATCTCGCGGAGGGTAGCATGTTGATTGTAACGATGACA
GAGCGTTGCTGCCTGTGATCACCGCTCCTCTAGAGTCGACTTGCAGGCATGCAAGCTTAGCAAGCGAACC
GGAATTGCCAGCTGGGGCGCCCTCTGGTAAGGTTGGGAAGCCCTGCAAAGTAAACTGGATGGCTTTCTTG
CCGCCAAGGATCTGATGGCGCAGGGGATCAATATCTGATCAAGAGACAGGATGAGGATCGTTTCGCATGA
GGGAAGCGGTGATCGCCGAAGTATCGACTCAACTATCAGAGGTAGTTGGCGTCATCGAGCGCCATCTCGA
ACCGACGTTGCTGGCCGTACATTTGTACGGCTCCGCAGTGGATGGCGGCCTGAAGCCACACAGTGATATT
GATTTGCTGGTTACGGTGACCGTAAGGCTTGATGAAACAACGCGGCGAGCTTTGATCAACGACCTTTTGG
AAACTTCGGCTTCCCCTGGAGAGAGTGAGATTCTCCGCGCTGTAGAAGTCACCATTGTTGTGCACGACGA
CATCATTCCGTGGCGTTATCCAGCTAAGCGCGAACTGCAATTTGGAGAATGGCAGCGCAATGACATTCTT
GCTGGTATCTTCGAGCCAGCCACGATCGACATTGATCTGGCTATCTTGCTGACAAAAGCAAGAGAACATA
GCGTTGCCTTGGTAGGTCCAGCGGCGGAGGAACTCTTTGATCCGGTTCCTGAACAGGATCTATTTGAGGC
GCTAAATGAAACCTTAACGCTATGGAACTCGCCGCCCGACTGGGCTGGCGATGAGCGAAATGTAGTGCTT
ACGTTGTCCCGCATTTGGTACAGCGCAGTAACCGGCAAAATCGCGCCGAAGGATGTCGCTGCCGACTGGG
CAATGGAGCGCCTGCCGGCCCAGTATCAGCCCGTCATACTTGAAGCTAGACAGGCTTATCTTGGACAAGA
AGAAGATCGCTTGGCCTCGCGCGCAGATCAGTTGGAAGAATTTGTCCACTACGTGAAAGGCGAGATCACC
AAGGTAGTCGGCAAATAATAATCACCTAGAATGCATGACCAAAATCCCTTAACGTGAGTTTTCGTTCCAC
TGAGCGTCAGACCCCGTAGAAAAGATCAAAGGATCTTCTTGAGATCCTTTTTTTCTGCGCGTAATCTGCT
GCTTGCAAACAAAAAAACCACCGCTACCAGCGGTGGTTTGTTTGCCGGATCAAGAGCTACCAACTCTTTT
TCCGAAGGTAACTGGCTTCAGCAGAGCGCAGATACCAAATACTGTTCTTCTAGTGTAGCCGTAGTTAGGC
CACCACTTCAAGAACTCTGTAGCACCGCCTACATACCTCGCTCTGCTAATCCTGTTACCAGTGGCTGCTG
CCAGTGGCGATAAGTCGTGTCTTACCGGGTTGGACTCAAGACGATAGTTACCGGATAAGGCGCAGCGGTC
GGGCTGAACGGGGGGTTCGTGCACACAGCCCAGCTTGGAGCGAACGACCTACACCGAACTGAGATACCTA
CAGCGTGAGCTATGAGAAAGCGCCACGCTTCCCGAAGGGAGAAAGGCGGACAGGTATCCGGTAAGCGGCA
GGGTCGGAACAGGAGAGCGCACGAGGGAGCTTCCAGGGGGAAACGCCTGGTATCTTTATAGTCCTGTCGG
GTTTCGCCACCTCTGACTTGAGCGTCGATTTTTGTGATGCTCGTCAGGGGGGCGGAGCCTATGGAAAAAC
GCCAGCAACGCG
Features (pLannotate 1.2.2; 5 found; start..end, strand, type, name):
     33..76      +  rep_origin     RSF ori (fragment): Plasmids containing the RSF 1030 origin of replication can be propagated in E. coli cells that contain additional plasmids with compatible origins.
    936..968     +  misc_feature   MCS (fragment): pUC18/19 multiple cloning site
    969..1085    +  CDS            tnpA (fragment): TN5P_ECOLX - Also known as tnp. Experimental evidence at protein level: Swiss-Prot protein existence level 1. Mediates transposition of transposon Tn5 by a 'cut and paste' mechanism. First, the monomeric transposase binds the 19 bp inverted DNA repeats flanking the transposon. Then, dimerization of the DNA- bound transposase creates a synaptic DNA complex. After nicking of the first DNA strand, excision of the transposon proceeds through a series of intermediates. The transposase then mediates the insertion of the transposon at a new site by strand transfer. The activity of the wild- type tran
   1117..1905    +  CDS            aadA: S3AD_ECOLX - Experimental evidence at protein level: Swiss-Prot protein existence level 1. Mediates bacterial resistance to the antibiotics streptomycin and spectinomycin. From Escherichia coli.
   1999..2587    +  rep_origin     ori: high-copy-number ColE1/pMB1/pBR322/pUC origin of replication
