[The description below was written by a language model from this plasmid's Addgene catalogue record and pLannotate feature annotations shown in this document.]
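Description:
pL0_AC_pSVP is a level 0 part plasmid for synthetic biology, built on the pL0RlacZ backbone and carrying a promoter from the diatom Phaeodactylum tricornutum, recorded as "Promoter SVP". It follows uLoop-specific syntax, a Loop-type modular assembly scheme in which standardised parts are released by type IIS restriction enzymes and joined in a defined order through their overhangs. The "AC" designation indicates that the promoter is flanked by A and C overhangs, which set the position it occupies when combined with downstream parts such as coding sequences and terminators in higher-level assemblies. The record does not say what gene SVP refers to, how long the promoter fragment is, or which restriction sites were used for cloning.

The sequenced plasmid is small, about 2.6 kb. It is maintained in E. coli through a ColE1/pMB1-type origin and selected with spectinomycin via the aadA gene, which also confers streptomycin resistance. The automated annotation describes the origin as high copy, whereas the catalogue lists the plasmid as low copy; the record does not resolve this difference. The other annotated features are short fragments (a piece of an RSF origin, part of a pUC multiple cloning site and a small portion of the Tn5 transposase gene) that are probably backbone remnants or chance matches rather than functional elements. The promoter itself is not annotated, but it presumably lies in the unannotated stretch between the RSF fragment and the cloning-site remnant.

The plasmid serves as a reusable promoter module for building transgene expression cassettes for P. tricornutum, from work characterising novel diatom regulatory sequences compatible with modular assembly.
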