Addgene plasmid #154040: pL0_AC_pSVP
Purpose: Diatom promoter for P. tricornutum; uLoop specific syntax; AC overhangs; Lvl 0
Depositing lab: Raffaela Abbriano. Depositing organization: University of Technology, Sydney. Publication: Characterisation of novel regulatory sequences compatible with modular assembly in the diatom Phaeodactylum tricornutum. Windhagauer , M., Abbriano, RM., Ashworth, J., Barolo, L., Jaramillo-Madrid, A.C., Pernice, M., Doblin, M.A.. Algal Research , Volume 53, March 2021 10.1016/j.algal.2020.102159.
Backbone
  Vector backbone: pL0RlacZ
  Vector type: Synthetic Biology
Growth in bacteria
  Bacterial resistance: Spectinomycin, 50 μg/mL
  Growth temperature: 37°C
  Growth strain: DH5alpha
  Copy number: Low Copy
Gene/Insert
  Gene/Insert name: Promoter SVP
  Species: P. tricornutum
  Cloning method: Restriction Enzyme; 5′ cloning site Unknown (unknown if destroyed)
Terms and licenses: Academic/Nonprofit Terms; Industry Terms: Not Available to Industry
How to cite: pL0_AC_pSVP was a gift from Raffaela Abbriano (Addgene plasmid # 154040 ; http://n2t.net/addgene:154040 ; RRID:Addgene_154040)
